>Addgene plasmid #137874 | pPN440 | addgene full sequence | sequence record 271445 | Addgene NGS Result
AGGTGGCACTTTTCGGGGAAATGTGCGCGGAACCCCTATTTGTTTATTTTTCTAAATACATTCAAATATG
TATCCGCTCATGAGACAATAACCCTGATAAATGCTTCAATAATATTGAAAAAGGAAGAGTATGAGTATTC
AACATTTCCGTGTCGCCCTTATTCCCTTTTTTGCGGCATTTTGCCTTCCTGTTTTTGCTCACCCAGAAAC
GCTGGTGAAAGTAAAAGATGCTGAAGATCAGTTGGGTGCACGAGTGGGTTACATCGAACTGGATCTCAAC
AGCGGTAAGATCCTTGAGAGTTTTCGCCCCGAAGAACGTTTTCCAATGATGAGCACTTTTAAAGTTCTGC
TATGTGGCGCGGTATTATCCCGTATTGACGCCGGGCAAGAGCAACTCGGTCGCCGCATACACTATTCTCA
GAATGACTTGGTTGAGTACTCACCAGTCACAGAAAAGCATCTTACGGATGGCATGACAGTAAGAGAATTA
TGCAGTGCTGCCATAACCATGAGTGATAACACTGCGGCCAACTTACTTCTGACAACGATCGGAGGACCGA
AGGAGCTAACCGCTTTTTTGCACAACATGGGGGATCATGTAACTCGCCTTGATCGTTGGGAACCGGAGCT
GAATGAAGCCATACCAAACGACGAGCGTGACACCACGATGCCTGTAGCAATGGCAACAACGTTGCGCAAA
CTATTAACTGGCGAACTACTTACTCTAGCTTCCCGGCAACAATTAATAGACTGGATGGAGGCGGATAAAG
TTGCAGGACCACTTCTGCGCTCGGCCCTTCCGGCTGGCTGGTTTATTGCTGATAAATCTGGAGCCGGTGA
GCGTGGGTCTCGCGGTATCATTGCAGCACTGGGGCCAGATGGTAAGCCCTCCCGTATCGTAGTTATCTAC
ACGACGGGGAGTCAGGCAACTATGGATGAACGAAATAGACAGATCGCTGAGATAGGTGCCTCACTGATTA
AGCATTGGTAACTGTCAGACCAAGTTTACTCATATATACTTTAGATTGATTTAAAACTTCATTTTTAATT
TAAAAGGATCTAGGTGAAGATCCTTTTTGATAATCTCATGACCAAAATCCCTTAACGTGAGTTTTCGTTC
CACTGAGCGTCAGACCCCGTAGAAAAGATCAAAGGATCTTCTTGAGATCCTTTTTTTCTGCGCGTAATCT
GCTGCTTGCAAACAAAAAAACCACCGCTACCAGCGGTGGTTTGTTTGCCGGATCAAGAGCTACCAACTCT
TTTTCCGAAGGTAACTGGCTTCAGCAGAGCGCAGATACCAAATACTGTTCTTCTAGTGTAGCCGTAGTTA
GGCCACCACTTCAAGAACTCTGTAGCACCGCCTACATACCTCGCTCTGCTAATCCTGTTACCAGTGGCTG
CTGCCAGTGGCGATAAGTCGTGTCTTACCGGGTTGGACTCAAGACGATAGTTACCGGATAAGGCGCAGCG
GTCGGGCTGAACGGGGGGTTCGTGCACACAGCCCAGCTTGGAGCGAACGACCTACACCGAACTGAGATAC
CTACAGCGTGAGCTATGAGAAAGCGCCACGCTTCCCGAAGGGAGAAAGGCGGACAGGTATCCGGTAAGCG
GCAGGGTCGGAACAGGAGAGCGCACGAGGGAGCTTCCAGGGGGAAACGCCTGGTATCTTTATAGTCCTGT
CGGGTTTCGCCACCTCTGACTTGAGCGTCGATTTTTGTGATGCTCGTCAGGGGGGCGGAGCCTATGGAAA
AACGCCAGCAACGCGGCCTTTTTACGGTTCCTGGCCTTTTGCTGGCCTTTTGCTCACATGTTCTTTCCTG
CGTTATCCCCTGATTCTGTGGATAACCGTATTACCGCCTTTGAGTGAGCTGATACCGCTCGCCGCAGCCG
AACGACCGAGCGCAGCGAGTCAGTGAGCGAGGAAGCGGAAGAGCGCCCAATACGCAAACCGCCTCTCCCC
GCGCGTTGGCCGATTCATTAATGCAGCTGGCACGACAGGTTTCCCGACTGGAAAGCGGGCAGTGAGCGCA
ACGCAATTAATGTGAGTTAGCTCACTCATTAGGCACCCCAGGCTTTACACTTTATGCTTCCGGCTCGTAT
GTTGTGTGGAATTGTGAGCGGATAACAATTTCACACAGGAAACAGCTATGACCATGATTACGCCAAGCTC
GAAATTAACCCTCACTAAAGGGAACAAAAGCTGGTACCTCGCGCGACTTGGTTTGCCATTCTTTAGCGCG
CGTCGCGTCACACAGCTTGGCCACAATGTGGTTTTTGTCAAACGAAGATTCTATGACGTGTTTAAAGTTT
AGGTCGAGTAAAGCGCAAATCTTTTTTAACCCTAGAAAGATAGTCTGCGTAAAATTGACGCATGCATTCT
TGAAATATTGCTCTCTCTTTCTAAATAGCGCGAATCCGTCGCTGTGCATTTAGGACATCTCAGTCGCCGC
TTGGAGCTCCCGTGAGGCGTGCTTGTCAATGCGGTAAGTGTCACTGATTTTGAACTATAACGACCGCGTG
AGTCAAAATGACGCATGATTATCTTTTACGTGACTTTTAAGATTTAACTCATACGATAATTATATTGTTA
TTTCATGTTCTACTTACGTGATAACTTATTATATATATATTTTCTTGTTATAGATATCGTGACTAATATA
TAATAAAATGGGTAGTTCTTTAGACGATGAGCATATCCTCTCTGCTCTTCTGCAAAGCGATGACGAGCTT
GTTGGCTAGCGGTGGCGGCCTCGACATTGATTATTGACTAGTTATTAATAGTAATCAATTACGGGGTCAT
TAGTTCATAGCCCATATATGGAGTTCCGCGTTACATAACTTACGGTAAATGGCCCGCCTGGCTGACCGCC
CAACGACCCCCGCCCATTGACGTCAATAATGACGTATGTTCCCATAGTAACGCCAATAGGGACTTTCCAT
TGACGTCAATGGGTGGAGTATTTACGGTAAACTGCCCACTTGGCAGTACATCAAGTGTATCATATGCCAA
GTACGCCCCCTATTGACGTCAATGACGGTAAATGGCCCGCCTGGCATTATGCCCAGTACATGACCTTATG
GGACTTTCCTACTTGGCAGTACATCTACGTATTAGTCATCGCTATTACCATGGTCGAGGTGAGCCCCACG
TTCTGCTTCACTCTCCCCATCTCCCCCCCCTCCCCACCCCCAATTTTGTATTTATTTATTTTTTAATTAT
TTTGTGCAGCGATGGGGGCGGGGGGGGGGGGGGGGCGCGCGCCAGGCGGGGCGGGGCGGGGCGAGGGGCG
GGGCGGGGCGAGGCGGAGAGGTGCGGCGGCAGCCAATCAGAGCGGCGCGCTCCGAAAGTTTCCTTTTATG
GCGAGGCGGCGGCGGCGGCGGCCCTATAAAAAGCGAAGCGCGCGGCGGGCGGGAGTCGCTGCGCGCTGCC
TTCGCCCCGTGCCCCGCTCCGCCGCCGCCTCGCGCCGCCCGCCCCGGCTCTGACTGACCGCGTTACTCCC
ACAGGTGAGCGGGCGGGACGGCCCTTCTCCTCCGGGCTGTAATTAGCGCTTGGTTTAATGACGGCTTGTT
TCTTTTCTGTGGCTGCGTGAAAGCCTTGAGGGGCTCCGGGAGGGCCCTTTGTGCGGGGGGAGCGGCTCGG
GGGGTGCGTGCGTGTGTGTGTGCGTGGGGAGCGCCGCGTGCGGCTCCGCGCTGCCCGGCGGCTGTGAGCG
CTGCGGGCGCGGCGCGGGGCTTTGTGCGCTCCGCAGTGTGCGCGAGGGGAGCGCGGCCGGGGGCGGTGCC
CCGCGGTGCGGGGGGGGCTGCGAGGGGAACAAAGGCTGCGTGCGGGGTGTGTGCGTGGGGGGGTGAGCAG
GGGGTGTGGGCGCGTCGGTCGGGCTGCAACCCCCCCTGCACCCCCCTCCCCGAGTTGCTGAGCACGGCCC
GGCTTCGGGTGCGGGGCTCCGTACGGGGCGTGGCGCGGGGCTCGCCGTGCCGGGCGGGGGGTGGCGGCAG
GTGGGGGTGCCGGGCGGGGCGGGGCCGCCTCGGGCCGGGGAGGGCTCGGGGGAGGGGCGCGGCGGCCCCC
GGAGCGCCGGCGGCTGTCGAGGCGCGGCGAGCCGCAGCCATTGCCTTTTATGGTAATCGTGCGAGAGGGC
GCAGGGACTTCCTTTGTCCCAAATCTGTGCGGAGCCGAAATCTGGGAGGCGCCGCCGCACCCCCTCTAGC
GGGCGCGGGGCGAAGCGGTGCGGCGCCGGCAGGAAGGAAATGGGCGGGGAGGGCCTTCGTGCGTCGCCGC
GCCGCCGTCCCCTTCTCCCTCTCCAGCCTCGGGGCTGTCCGCGGGGGGACGGCTGCCTTCGGGGGGGACG
GGGCAGGGCGGGGTTCGGCTTCTGGCGTGTGACCGGCGGCTCTAGAGCCTCTGCTAACCATGTTCATGCC
TTCTTCTTTTTCCTACAGCTCCTGGGCAACGTGCTGGTTATTGTGCTGTCTCATCATTTTGGCAAAGAAT
TCGCGGCCGCGGTACCGGCGCGCCGGAAGTTCCTATACTTTCTAGAGAATAGGAACTTCATATCGCCACC
ATGGCCAGCTCCGAGGATGTCATCAAAGAGTTTATGAGATTTAAGGTCAAGATGGAGGGAAGCGTCAACG
GACACGAGTTCGAGATTGAGGGAGAAGGAGAAGGCCGGCCTTACGAGGGCACACAAACCGCTAAGCTCAA
GGTCACAAAAGGAGGACCCCTCCCCTTCTCCTGGGATATTCTGAGCCCTCAGTTCCAGTACGGAAGCAAA
GCCTATGTTAAACACCCTGCCGACATCCCTGACTATCTGAAGCTCTCCTTCCCTGAAGGCTTCAAGTGGG
AGAGATTCATGAACTTCGAGGACGGAGGCGTGGTGACAGTCACACAAGATAGCACCCTCCAGGACGGAGA
GTTTATTTATAAGGTGAAACTCAGAGGAACCAACTTCCCCTCCGATGGCCCTGTCATGCAAAAAAAAACA
ATGGGATGGGAAGCCTCCACCGAGAGAATGTATCCTGAGGATGGCGCTCTGAAAGGCGAAATTAAAATGA
GACTGAAACTCAAAGACGGAGGACACTACGATGCCGAGGTCAAAACAACCTACAAGGCCAAGAAACAAGT
GCAGCTGCCTGGCGCCTACATGACTGATATTAAACTCGACATTATCAGCCATAATGGGGACTACACCATC
GTGGAACAATATGAGAGAGCTGAGGGCAGACATAGCACAGGCGCTGGAGAGGGCAGAGGAAGTCTTCTAA
CATGCGGTGACGTGGAGGAGAATCCCGGCCCTATGGCCAAGCCTTTGTCTCAAGAAGAATCCACCCTCAT
TGAAAGAGCAACGGCTACAATCAACAGCATCCCCATCTCTGAAGACTACAGCGTCGCCAGCGCAGCTCTC
TCTAGCGACGGCCGCATCTTCACTGGTGTCAATGTATATCATTTTACTGGGGGACCTTGTGCAGAACTCG
TGGTGCTGGGCACTGCTGCTGCTGCGGCAGCTGGCAACCTGACTTGTATCGTCGCGATCGGAAATGAGAA
CAGGGGCATCTTGAGCCCCTGCGGACGGTGCCGACAGGTGCTTCTCGATCTGCATCCTGGGATCAAAGCC
ATAGTGAAGGACAGTGATGGACAGCCGACGGCAGTTGGGATTCGTGAATTGCTGCCCTCTGGTTATGTGT
GGGAGGGCTAAAATCAACCTCTGGACGAAATTCCGCGGTTATTACAAAATTTGTGAAAGATTGACTGGTA
TTCTTAACTATGTTGCTCCTTTTACGCTATGTGGATACGCTGCTTTAATGCCTTTGTATCAGTTAACTTG
TTTATTGCAGCTTATAATGGTTACAAATAAAGCAATAGCATCACAAATTTCACAAATAAAGCATTTTTTT
CACTGCATTCTAGTTGTGGTTTGTCCAAACTCATCAATGTATCTTATCATGTCTGGAATTGACTCAAGAA
GTTCCTATACTTTCTAGAGAATAGGAACTTCATGATGTGGCGCGCCGGATCCTGCAGGTTATCACAAGTT
TGTACAAAAAAGCAGGCTTTAAAGGAACCAATTCAGTCGACTGGATCCGGTACTACATGTGAGGGCCTAT
TTCCCATGATTCCTTCATATTTGCATATACGATACAAGGCTGTTAGAGAGATAATTGGAATTAATTTGAC
TGTAAACACAAAGATATTAGTACAAAATACGTGACGTAGAAAGTAATAATTTCTTGGGTAGTTTGCAGTT
TTAAAATTATGTTTTAAAATGGACTATCATATGCTTACCGTAACTTGAAAGTATTTCGATTTCTTGGCTT
TATATATCTTGTGGAAAGGACGAAACACCGTCGCGCGTGGGGCGGCACTGGTTTTAGAGCTAGAAATAGC
AAGTTAAAATAAGGCTAGTCCGTTATCAACTTGAAAAAGTGGCACCGAGTCGGTGCTTTTTTGTTTTAGA
GCTAGAAATAGCAAGTTAAAATAAGGCTAGTCCGTTTTTAGCGCGTGCGCCAATTCTGCAGACAAATGGC
TCTAGAGGCATGTGAGGGCCTATTTCCCATGATTCCTTCATATTTGCATATACGATACAAGGCTGTTAGA
GAGATAATTGGAATTAATTTGACTGTAAACACAAAGATATTAGTACAAAATACGTGACGTAGAAAGTAAT
AATTTCTTGGGTAGTTTGCAGTTTTAAAATTATGTTTTAAAATGGACTATCATATGCTTACCGTAACTTG
AAAGTATTTCGATTTCTTGGCTTTATATATCTTGTGGAAAGGACGAAACACCGGGGAGCAGGCGACCATA
GAGGTTTTAGAGCTAGAAATAGCAAGTTAAAATAAGGCTAGTCCGTTATCAACTTGAAAAAGTGGCACCG
AGTCGGTGCTTTTTTGTTTTAGAGCTAGAAATAGCAAGTTAAAATAAGGCTAGTCCGTTTTTAGCGCGTG
CGCCAATTCTGCAGACAAATGGCTCTAGAGGCATGTGAGGGCCTATTTCCCATGATTCCTTCATATTTGC
ATATACGATACAAGGCTGTTAGAGAGATAATTGGAATTAATTTGACTGTAAACACAAAGATATTAGTACA
AAATACGTGACGTAGAAAGTAATAATTTCTTGGGTAGTTTGCAGTTTTAAAATTATGTTTTAAAATGGAC
TATCATATGCTTACCGTAACTTGAAAGTATTTCGATTTCTTGGCTTTATATATCTTGTGGAAAGGACGAA
ACACCGTTATTCGTGTTGCCGCTTCTGTTTTAGAGCTAGAAATAGCAAGTTAAAATAAGGCTAGTCCGTT
ATCAACTTGAAAAAGTGGCACCGAGTCGGTGCTTTTTTGTTTTAGAGCTAGAAATAGCAAGTTAAAATAA
GGCTAGTCCGTTTTTAGCGCGTGCGCCAATTCTGCAGACAAATGGCTCTAGAGGTACCCTCGAGATATCT
AGACCCAGCTTTCTTGTACAAAGTGGTGATAACTCTAGAGAATTCACTCCTCAGGTGCAGGCTGCCTATC
AGAAGGTGGTGGCTGGTGTGGCCAATGCCCTGGCTCACAAATACCACTGAGATCTTTTTCCCTCTGCCAA
AAATTATGGGGACATCATGAAGCCCCTTGAGCATCTGACTTCTGGCTAATAAAGGAAATTTATTTTCATT
GCAATAGTGTGTTGGAATTTTTTGTGTCTCTCACTCGGAAGGACATATGGGAGGGCAAATCATTTAAAAC
ATCAGAATGAGTATTTGGTTTAGAGTTTGGCAACATATGCCCATATGCTGGCTGCCATGAACAAAGGTTG
GCTATAAAGAGGTCATCAGTATATGAAACAGCCCCCTGCTGTCCATTCCTTATTCCATAGAAAAGCCTTG
ACTTGAGGTTAGATTTTTTTTATATTTTGTTTTGTGTTATTTTTTTCTTTAACATCCCTAAAATTTTCCT
TACATGTTTTACTAGCCAGATTTTTCCTCCTCTCCTGACTACTCCCAGTCATAGCTGTCCCTCTTCTCTT
ATGGAGATCCCTCGACCTGCAGCCCAAGCTTGGATCCCTCGAGTTAATTAACGAGAGCATAATATTGATA
TGTGCCAAAGTTGTTTCTGACTGACTAATAAGTATAATTTGTTTCTATTATGTATAGGTTAAGCTAATTA
CTTATTTTATAATACAACATGACTGTTTTTAAAGTACAAAATAAGTTTATTTTTGTAAAAGAGAGAATGT
TTAAAAGTTTTGTTACTTTATAGAAGAAATTTTGAGTTTTTGTTTTTTTTTAATAAATAAATAAACATAA
ATAAATTGTTTGTTGAATTTATTATTAGTATGTAAGTGTAAATATAATAAAACTTAATATCTATTCAAAT
TAATAAATAAACCTCGATATACAGACCGATAAAACACATGCGTCAATTTTACGCATGATTATCTTTAACG
TACGTCACAATATGATTATCTTTCTAGGGTTAAATAATAGTTTCTAATTTTTTTATTATTCAGCCTGCTG
TCGTGAATACCGAGCTCCAATTCGCCCTATAGTGAGTCGTATTACAATTCACTGGCCGTCGTTTTACAAC
GTCGTGACTGGGAAAACCCTGGCGTTACCCAACTTAATCGCCTTGCAGCACATCCCCCTTTCGCCAGCTG
GCGTAATAGCGAAGAGGCCCGCACCGATCGCCCTTCCCAACAGTTGCGCAGCCTGAATGGCGAATGGG
[124 nt withheld, positions 8679-8802]
C
[91 nt withheld, positions 8804-8894]
A
[49 nt withheld, positions 8896-8944]
CCTTTGACGTTGGAGTCCACGTTCTTT
[37 nt withheld, positions 8972-9008]
ACCCTATCTCGGTCTATTCTTTTGATTTATAAGGGATTTTGCCGATTTCGGCCTATTGGTTAAAAAATGA
GCTGATTTAACAAAAATTTAACGCGAATTTTAACAAAATATTAACGCTTACAATTT
Features (pLannotate 1.2.2; 35 found; start..end, strand, type, name):
     26..130     +  promoter       AmpR promoter: bla
    131..991     +  CDS            AmpR: β-lactamase; bla; confers resistance to ampicillin, carbenicillin, and related antibiotics
   1162..1750    +  rep_origin     ori: high-copy-number ColE1/pMB1/pBR322/pUC origin of replication
   1933..2025    +  CDS            lacI (fragment): lac repressor; lacI; The lac repressor binds to the lac operator to inhibit transcription in E. coli. This inhibition can be relieved by adding lactose or isopropyl-β-D-thiogalactopyranoside (IPTG).
   2038..2059    +  protein_bind   CAP binding site: CAP binding activates transcription in the presence of cAMP. E. coli catabolite activator protein
   2074..2104    +  promoter       lac promoter: promoter for the E. coli lac operon
   2112..2128    +  protein_bind   lac operator: The lac repressor binds to the lac operator to inhibit transcription in E. coli. This inhibition can be relieved by adding lactose or isopropyl-β-D-thiogalactopyranoside (IPTG). lac repressor encoded by lacI
   2173..2191    +  promoter       T3 promoter: promoter for bacteriophage T3 RNA polymerase
   2208..2339    -  CDS            FP (fragment): FP25_NPVAC - Experimental evidence at protein level: Swiss-Prot protein existence level 1. From Autographa californica nuclear polyhedrosis virus (AcMNPV).
   2753..3132    +  enhancer       CMV enhancer: human cytomegalovirus immediate early enhancer
   3134..3411    +  promoter       chicken β-actin promoter: No description available
   3412..4428    +  intron         chimeric intron: chimera between introns from chicken β-actin and rabbit β-globin
   4426..4500    +  CDS            HBB (fragment): HBB_LEPEU - Experimental evidence at protein level: Swiss-Prot protein existence level 1. Involved in oxygen transport from the lung to the various peripheral tissues. From Lepus europaeus (European hare).
   4506..4539    -  protein_bind   FRT (minimal): supports FLP-mediated excision but not integration (Turan and Bode, 2011) FLP recombinase from the Saccharomyces cerevisiae 2μ plasmid
   4551..5225    +  CDS            mRFP1: mRFP1 is a basic (constitutively fluorescent) red fluorescent protein published in 2002, derived from Discosoma sp.. It is reported to be a somewhat slowly-maturing monomer with low acid sensitivity.
   5283..5681    +  CDS            BSD: blasticidin S deaminase; Aspergillus terreus BSD; confers resistance to blasticidin
   5711..5801    +  misc_feature   WPRE (fragment): woodchuck hepatitis virus posttranscriptional regulatory element
   5805..5926    +  polyA_signal   SV40 poly(A) signal: SV40 polyadenylation signal
   5948..5981    -  protein_bind   FRT (minimal): supports FLP-mediated excision but not integration (Turan and Bode, 2011) FLP recombinase from the Saccharomyces cerevisiae 2μ plasmid
   6014..6038    +  protein_bind   attB1: mutant version of attB; recombination site for the Gateway® BP reaction BP Clonase™
   6081..6321    +  promoter       U6 promoter: RNA polymerase III promoter for human U6 snRNA
   6351..6426    +  misc_RNA       gRNA scaffold: guide RNA scaffold for the Streptococcus pyogenes CRISPR/Cas9 system
   6433..6476    +  misc_RNA       gRNA scaffold (fragment): guide RNA scaffold for the Streptococcus pyogenes CRISPR/Cas9 system
   6524..6764    +  promoter       U6 promoter: RNA polymerase III promoter for human U6 snRNA
   6794..6869    +  misc_RNA       gRNA scaffold: guide RNA scaffold for the Streptococcus pyogenes CRISPR/Cas9 system
   6876..6919    +  misc_RNA       gRNA scaffold (fragment): guide RNA scaffold for the Streptococcus pyogenes CRISPR/Cas9 system
   6967..7207    +  promoter       U6 promoter: RNA polymerase III promoter for human U6 snRNA
   7237..7312    +  misc_RNA       gRNA scaffold: guide RNA scaffold for the Streptococcus pyogenes CRISPR/Cas9 system
   7319..7362    +  misc_RNA       gRNA scaffold (fragment): guide RNA scaffold for the Streptococcus pyogenes CRISPR/Cas9 system
   7423..7447    -  protein_bind   attB2: mutant version of attB; recombination site for the Gateway® BP reaction BP Clonase™
   7457..7537    +  CDS            HBB (fragment): HBB_PONPY - Experimental evidence at transcript level: Swiss-Prot protein existence level 2. Involved in oxygen transport from the lung to the various peripheral tissues. From Pongo pygmaeus (Bornean orangutan).
   7608..7663    +  polyA_signal   β-globin poly(A) signal: rabbit β-globin polyadenylation signal (Gil and Proudfoot, 1987)
   8496..8514    -  promoter       T7 promoter: promoter for bacteriophage T7 RNA polymerase
   8517..8674    +  CDS            lacZα (fragment): LacZα fragment of β-galactosidase; lacZ fragment
   8679..9107    +  rep_origin     f1 ori (sequence partly withheld): f1 bacteriophage origin of replication; arrow indicates direction of (+) strand synthesis
