[The description below was written by a language model from this plasmid's Addgene catalogue record and pLannotate feature annotations shown in this document.]
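Description:
pPN440 is a 9,134 bp piggyBac transposon plasmid built on the pGEP163 backbone for stable delivery of three guide RNAs against human TCF4, intended for CRISPR activation (CRISPRa) in mammalian cells. The associated work describes its use in human pluripotent stem cells. In bacteria it is maintained through a high-copy ColE1/pUC-type origin and ampicillin resistance (AmpR with its bla promoter). An f1 origin and remnants of a pBluescript-style cloning region (lac promoter/operator, lacZα fragment, T3 and T7 promoters) are also present. The piggyBac terminal repeats are not annotated as such in the feature table. A small AcMNPV FP25-related fragment upstream of the cargo may be flanking sequence that often accompanies piggyBac ends, but the record does not confirm this.

The cargo has two modules. A CAG-type promoter (CMV enhancer, chicken β-actin promoter and chimeric intron) drives mRFP1 linked, according to the catalogue entry, through a T2A peptide to blasticidin S deaminase. A single transcript therefore yields both a red fluorescent marker and blasticidin resistance for identifying and selecting cells with integrated transposon. This cassette ends in a WPRE fragment and SV40 polyadenylation signal and is bracketed by minimal FRT sites in the same orientation, which should permit FLP-mediated excision of the reporter/selection unit. Downstream, between attB1 and attB2 sites left by Gateway assembly, sit three tandem human U6 promoter units, each followed by an S. pyogenes Cas9 gRNA scaffold and an additional annotated scaffold fragment, together expressing the three TCF4-targeting guides. A rabbit β-globin polyadenylation signal follows. The plasmid encodes neither a dCas9 activator nor a transposase, so these must be supplied separately.
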