Addgene plasmid #137874: pPN440
Purpose: PiggyBac vector for expression of 3xgRNA targeting TCF4 for CRISPRa; mRFP-T2A-BlasticidinR
Depositing lab: Lindy Barrett. Publication: A multiplexed gRNA piggyBac transposon system facilitates efficient induction of CRISPRi and CRISPRa in human pluripotent stem cells. Hazelbaker DZ, Beccard A, Angelini G, Mazzucato P, Messana A, Lam D, Eggan K, Barrett LE. Sci Rep. 2020 Jan 20;10(1):635. doi: 10.1038/s41598-020-57500-1. PubMed 31959800.
Backbone
  Vector backbone: pGEP163
  Vector type: Mammalian Expression, CRISPR
  Selectable markers: Blasticidin
Growth in bacteria
  Bacterial resistance: Ampicillin, 100 μg/mL
  Growth temperature: 30°C
  Growth strain: NEB Stable
  Copy number: High Copy
Gene/Insert
  Gene/Insert name: TCF4
  gRNA/shRNA sequence: TCGCGCGTGGGGCGGCACTG, GGGAGCAGGCGACCATAGAG, TTATTCGTGTTGCCGCTTCT
  Species: H. sapiens (human)
  Entrez Gene: TCF4 (a.k.a. CDG2T, E2-2, FCD2, FECD3, ITF-2, ITF2, PTHS, SEF-2, SEF2, SEF2-1, SEF2-1A, SEF2-1B, SEF2-1D, TCF-4, bHLHb19)
  Cloning method: Gateway Cloning
Terms and licenses: Academic/Nonprofit Terms; Industry Terms: Not Available to Industry
Depositor comments: Additional insert: mRFP-T2A-BlasticidinR
How to cite: pPN440 was a gift from Lindy Barrett (Addgene plasmid # 137874 ; http://n2t.net/addgene:137874 ; RRID:Addgene_137874)
